>Addgene plasmid #57729 | Dendra2-LC-Myosin-N-7 | addgene full sequence | sequence record 177106 | Addgene NGS Result
CGTTACATAACTTACGGTAAATGGCCCGCCTGGCTGACCGCCCAACGACCCCCGCCCATTGACGTCAATA
ATGACGTATGTTCCCATAGTAACGCCAATAGGGACTTTCCATTGACGTCAATGGGTGGAGTATTTACGGT
AAACTGCCCACTTGGCAGTACATCAAGTGTATCATATGCCAAGTACGCCCCCTATTGACGTCAATGACGG
TAAATGGCCCGCCTGGCATTATGCCCAGTACATGACCTTATGGGACTTTCCTACTTGGCAGTACATCTAC
GTATTAGTCATCGCTATTACCATGGTGATGCGGTTTTGGCAGTACATCAATGGGCGTGGATAGCGGTTTG
ACTCACGGGGATTTCCAAGTCTCCACCCCATTGACGTCAATGGGAGTTTGTTTTGGCACCAAAATCAACG
GGACTTTCCAAAATGTCGTAACAACTCCGCCCCATTGACGCAAATGGGCGGTAGGCGTGTACGGTGGGAG
GTCTATATAAGCAGAGCTGGTTTAGTGAACCGTCAGATCCGCTAGCGCTACCGGACTCAGATCTCGAGCT
CAAGCTTATGTCGAGCAAGAGAGCCAAGGCCAAGACCACCAAGAAGAGGCCCCAGAGGGCTACGTCCAAT
GTCTTCGCCATGTTTGACCAGTCCCAGATCCAGGAGTTTAAGGAGGCCTTCAACATGATTGATCAGAACC
GCGATGGCTTCATTGATAAGGAGGACCTGCACGACATGTTGGCCTCTCTGGGGAAGAACCCCACAGACGA
GTACCTGGAGGGCATGATGAACGAGGCGCCAGGGCCCATCAACTTCACCATGTTCCTCACAATGTTTGGG
GAGAAGCTGAACGGCACAGACCCCGAGGATGTGATCCGCAATGCCTTTGCCTGCTTTGATGAGGAGGCCT
CAGGCTTCATCCACGAGGACCACCTGAGGGAGCTGCTCACCACCATGGGCGACCGATTCACGGATGAGGA
GGTGGACGAGATGTACCGCGAGGCACCCATTGATAAGAAGGGCAACTTCAACTACGTGGAGTTCACTCGC
ATCCTCAAACACGGCGCCAAGGACAAGGACGACCTGGATCCACCGGTCGCCACCATGAACACCCCGGGAA
TTAACCTGATCAAGGAGGACATGCGCGTGAAGGTGCACATGGAGGGCAACGTGAACGGCCACGCCTTCGT
GATCGAGGGCGAGGGCAAGGGCAAGCCCTACGAGGGCACCCAGACCGCCAACCTGACCGTGAAGGAGGGC
GCCCCCCTGCCCTTCAGCTACGACATCCTGACCACCGCCGTGCACTACGGCAACCGGGTGTTCACCAAGT
ACCCCGAGGACATCCCCGACTACTTCAAGCAGAGCTTCCCCGAGGGCTACAGCTGGGAGCGCACCATGAC
CTTCGAGGACAAGGGCATCTGCACCATCCGCAGCGACATCAGCCTGGAGGGCGACTGCTTCTTCCAGAAC
GTGCGCTTCAAGGGCACCAACTTCCCCCCCAACGGCCCCGTGATGCAGAAGAAGACCCTGAAGTGGGAGC
CCAGCACCGAGAAGCTGCACGTGCGCGACGGCCTGCTGGTGGGCAACATCAACATGGCCCTGCTGCTGGA
GGGCGGCGGCCACTACCTGTGCGACTTCAAGACCACCTACAAGGCCAAGAAGGTGGTGCAGCTGCCCGAC
GCCCACTTCGTGGACCACCGCATCGAGATCCTGGGCAACGACAGCGACTACAACAAGGTGAAGCTGTACG
AGCACGCCGTGGCCCGCTACAGCCCCCTGCCCAGCCAGGTGTGGTAAGCGGCCGCGACTCTAGATCATAA
TCAGCCATACCACATTTGTAGAGGTTTTACTTGCTTTAAAAAACCTCCCACACCTCCCCCTGAACCTGAA
ACATAAAATGAATGCAATTGTTGTTGTTAACTTGTTTATTGCAGCTTATAATGGTTACAAATAAAGCAAT
AGCATCACAAATTTCACAAATAAAGCATTTTTTTCACTGCATTCTAGTTGTGGTTTGTCCAAACTCATCA
ATGTATCTTAAGGCGTAAATTGTAAGCGTTAATATTTTGTTAAAATTCGCGTTAAATTTTTGTTAAATCA
GCTCATTTTTTAACCAATAGGCCGAAATCGGCAAAATCCCTTATAAATCAAAAGAATAGACCGAGATAGG
GT
[37 nt withheld, positions 2173-2209]
AAAGAACGTGGACTCCAACGTCAAAGG
[49 nt withheld, positions 2237-2285]
T
[91 nt withheld, positions 2287-2377]
G
[124 nt withheld, positions 2379-2502]
CAGGTGGCACTTTTCGGGGAAATGTGCGCGGAACCCCTATTTGTTTATTTTTCTAAATACATTCAAATAT
GTATCCGCTCATGAGACAATAACCCTGATAAATGCTTCAATAATATTGAAAAAGGAAGAGTCCTGAGGCG
GAAAGAACCAGCTGTGGAATGTGTGTCAGTTAGGGTGTGGAAAGTCCCCAGGCTCCCCAGCAGGCAGAAG
TATGCAAAGCATGCATCTCAATTAGTCAGCAACCAGGTGTGGAAAGTCCCCAGGCTCCCCAGCAGGCAGA
AGTATGCAAAGCATGCATCTCAATTAGTCAGCAACCATAGTCCCGCCCCTAACTCCGCCCATCCCGCCCC
TAACTCCGCCCAGTTCCGCCCATTCTCCGCCCCATGGCTGACTAATTTTTTTTATTTATGCAGAGGCCGA
GGCCGCCTCGGCCTCTGAGCTATTCCAGAAGTAGTGAGGAGGCTTTTTTGGAGGCCTAGGCTTTTGCAAA
GATCGATCAAGAGACAGGATGAGGATCGTTTCGCATGATTGAACAAGATGGATTGCACGCAGGTTCTCCG
GCCGCTTGGGTGGAGAGGCTATTCGGCTATGACTGGGCACAACAGACAATCGGCTGCTCTGATGCCGCCG
TGTTCCGGCTGTCAGCGCAGGGGCGCCCGGTTCTTTTTGTCAAGACCGACCTGTCCGGTGCCCTGAATGA
ACTGCAAGACGAGGCAGCGCGGCTATCGTGGCTGGCCACGACGGGCGTTCCTTGCGCAGCTGTGCTCGAC
GTTGTCACTGAAGCGGGAAGGGACTGGCTGCTATTGGGCGAAGTGCCGGGGCAGGATCTCCTGTCATCTC
ACCTTGCTCCTGCCGAGAAAGTATCCATCATGGCTGATGCAATGCGGCGGCTGCATACGCTTGATCCGGC
TACCTGCCCATTCGACCACCAAGCGAAACATCGCATCGAGCGAGCACGTACTCGGATGGAAGCCGGTCTT
GTCGATCAGGATGATCTGGACGAAGAGCATCAGGGGCTCGCGCCAGCCGAACTGTTCGCCAGGCTCAAGG
CGAGCATGCCCGACGGCGAGGATCTCGTCGTGACCCATGGCGATGCCTGCTTGCCGAATATCATGGTGGA
AAATGGCCGCTTTTCTGGATTCATCGACTGTGGCCGGCTGGGTGTGGCGGACCGCTATCAGGACATAGCG
TTGGCTACCCGTGATATTGCTGAAGAGCTTGGCGGCGAATGGGCTGACCGCTTCCTCGTGCTTTACGGTA
TCGCCGCTCCCGATTCGCAGCGCATCGCCTTCTATCGCCTTCTTGACGAGTTCTTCTGAGCGGGACTCTG
GGGTTCGAAATGACCGACCAAGCGACGCCCAACCTGCCATCACGAGATTTCGATTCCACCGCCGCCTTCT
ATGAAAGGTTGGGCTTCGGAATCGTTTTCCGGGACGCCGGCTGGATGATCCTCCAGCGCGGGGATCTCAT
GCTGGAGTTCTTCGCCCACCCTAGGGGGAGGCTAACTGAAACACGGAAGGAGACAATACCGGAAGGAACC
CGCGCTATGACGGCAATAAAAAGACAGAATAAAACGCACGGTGTTGGGTCGTTTGTTCATAAACGCGGGG
TTCGGTCCCAGGGCTGGCACTCTGTCGATACCCCACCGAGACCCCATTGGGGCCAATACGCCCGCGTTTC
TTCCTTTTCCCCACCCCACCCCCCAAGTTCGGGTGAAGGCCCAGGGCTCGCAGCCAACGTCGGGGCGGCA
GGCCCTGCCATAGCCTCAGGTTACTCATATATACTTTAGATTGATTTAAAACTTCATTTTTAATTTAAAA
GGATCTAGGTGAAGATCCTTTTTGATAATCTCATGACCAAAATCCCTTAACGTGAGTTTTCGTTCCACTG
AGCGTCAGACCCCGTAGAAAAGATCAAAGGATCTTCTTGAGATCCTTTTTTTCTGCGCGTAATCTGCTGC
TTGCAAACAAAAAAACCACCGCTACCAGCGGTGGTTTGTTTGCCGGATCAAGAGCTACCAACTCTTTTTC
CGAAGGTAACTGGCTTCAGCAGAGCGCAGATACCAAATACTGTTCTTCTAGTGTAGCCGTAGTTAGGCCA
CCACTTCAAGAACTCTGTAGCACCGCCTACATACCTCGCTCTGCTAATCCTGTTACCAGTGGCTGCTGCC
AGTGGCGATAAGTCGTGTCTTACCGGGTTGGACTCAAGACGATAGTTACCGGATAAGGCGCAGCGGTCGG
GCTGAACGGGGGGTTCGTGCACACAGCCCAGCTTGGAGCGAACGACCTACACCGAACTGAGATACCTACA
GCGTGAGCTATGAGAAAGCGCCACGCTTCCCGAAGGGAGAAAGGCGGACAGGTATCCGGTAAGCGGCAGG
GTCGGAACAGGAGAGCGCACGAGGGAGCTTCCAGGGGGAAACGCCTGGTATCTTTATAGTCCTGTCGGGT
TTCGCCACCTCTGACTTGAGCGTCGATTTTTGTGATGCTCGTCAGGGGGGCGGAGCCTATGGAAAAACGC
CAGCAACGCGGCCTTTTTACGGTTCCTGGCCTTTTGCTGGCCTTTTGCTCACATGTTCTTTCCTGCGTTA
TCCCCTGATTCTGTGGATAACCGTATTACCGCCATGCATTAGTTATTAATAGTAATCAATTACGGGGTCA
TTAGTTCATAGCCCATATATGGAGTTCCG
Features (pLannotate 1.2.2; 16 found; start..end, strand, type, name):
      1..304     +  enhancer       CMV enhancer: human cytomegalovirus immediate early enhancer
    305..508     +  promoter       CMV promoter: human cytomegalovirus (CMV) immediate early promoter
    531..567     +  misc_feature   MCS (fragment): multiple cloning site
    568..1083    +  CDS            Myl9: MYL9_MOUSE - Also known as Myrl2. Experimental evidence at protein level: Swiss-Prot protein existence level 1. Myosin regulatory subunit that plays an important role in regulation of both smooth muscle and nonmuscle cell contractile activity via its phosphorylation. Implicated in cytokinesis, receptor capping, and cell locomotion (By similarity). In myoblasts, regulates PIEZO1-dependent cortical actomyosin assembly involved in myotube formation (PubMed:29799007). From Mus musculus (Mouse).
   1105..1797    +  CDS            Dendra2: monomeric photoswitchable green-to-red fluorescent protein from Dendronephthya mammalian codon-optimized
   1813..1896    +  CDS            large T antigen (fragment): large T antigen from SV40 (simian virus 40)
   1919..2040    +  polyA_signal   SV40 poly(A) signal: SV40 polyadenylation signal
   2074..2502    -  rep_origin     f1 ori (sequence partly withheld): f1 bacteriophage origin of replication; arrow indicates direction of (+) strand synthesis
   2529..2633    +  promoter       AmpR promoter: bla
   2635..2992    +  promoter       SV40 promoter: SV40 enhancer and early promoter
   3027..3821    +  CDS            NeoR/KanR: aminoglycoside phosphotransferase from Tn5; aph(3')-II (or nptII); confers resistance to neomycin, kanamycin, and G418 (Geneticin®)
   3842..3994    +  CDS            ble (fragment): BLE_KLEPN - Experimental evidence at protein level: Swiss-Prot protein existence level 1. Binding protein with a strong affinity to the bleomycin family of antibiotics. Binds to CL990; an antimitotic-antibiotic compound. From Klebsiella pneumoniae.
   4053..4100    +  polyA_signal   HSV TK poly(A) signal: herpes simplex virus thymidine kinase polyadenylation signal (Cole and Stacy, 1985)
   4191..4207    -  polyA_signal   bGH poly(A) signal (fragment): bovine growth hormone polyadenylation signal
   4429..5017    +  rep_origin     ori: high-copy-number ColE1/pMB1/pBR322/pUC origin of replication
   5132..5191    +  enhancer       CMV enhancer (fragment): human cytomegalovirus immediate early enhancer
