[The description below was written by a language model from this plasmid's Addgene catalogue record and pLannotate feature annotations shown in this document.]
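Description:
Dendra2-LC-Myosin-N-7 is a mammalian expression plasmid built on the Dendra2-N1 backbone, an N1-style vector in which the gene of interest is cloned upstream of the fluorescent protein so that the tag sits at the C terminus of the fusion. The annotated sequence is about 5.2 kb. It is propagated in E. coli at high copy from a ColE1/pUC-type origin and also carries an f1 origin. A single NeoR/KanR (aminoglycoside phosphotransferase) gene serves both hosts: a bacterial bla-type promoter drives it for kanamycin selection, while the adjacent SV40 enhancer/early promoter, together with an HSV TK polyadenylation signal, allows G418 selection of stably transfected mammalian cells. The short ble, bGH poly(A) and large T antigen fragments in the feature table appear to be residual backbone or annotation matches rather than functional elements.

The payload is mouse myosin regulatory light chain, annotated as Myl9, placed downstream of the human CMV immediate early enhancer and promoter. It is followed after a short gap, which the "N-7" in the name may refer to as a linker, although the record does not explain this, by mammalian codon-optimized Dendra2. An SV40 polyadenylation signal terminates the transcript. Dendra2 is a monomeric green-to-red photoswitchable protein; the record lists excitation/emission of 490/507 nm for the green state and 553/573 nm after conversion. Myl9 is a regulatory subunit of smooth muscle and nonmuscle myosin, so the fusion serves as a localization marker for light chain myosin. Photoconversion would in principle let a selected subpopulation of the labelled protein be highlighted and tracked over time in live cells.
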