Addgene plasmid #57729: Dendra2-LC-Myosin-N-7
Purpose: Localization: Light Chain Myosin, Excitation: 490 / 553, Emission: 507 / 573
Depositing lab: Michael Davidson. Depositing organization: Florida State University, Tallahassee.
Backbone
  Vector backbone: Dendra2-N1
  Backbone size w/o insert (bp): 4750
  Vector type: Mammalian Expression
  Selectable markers: Neomycin (select with G418)
Growth in bacteria
  Bacterial resistance: Kanamycin, 50 μg/mL
  Growth temperature: 37°C
  Growth strain: DH5alpha
  Copy number: High Copy
Gene/Insert
  Gene/Insert name: LC-Myosin (alt name: NM_172118.1)
  Species: M. musculus (mouse)
  Promoter: CMV
  Tag / fusion protein: Dendra2 (C terminal on backbone)
  Cloning method: Unknown
  Sequencing primers: 5′ CMV-F; 3′ SV40pA-R
Terms and licenses: Academic/Nonprofit Terms; Industry Terms
Depositor comments: . Excitation = 490 / 553; Emission = 507 / 573
How to cite: Dendra2-LC-Myosin-N-7 was a gift from Michael Davidson (Addgene plasmid # 57729 ; http://n2t.net/addgene:57729 ; RRID:Addgene_57729)
