>Addgene plasmid #57729 | Dendra2-LC-Myosin-N-7 | depositor partial sequence | sequence record 88883 | insert sequence
GCTAGCGCTACCGGACTCAGATCTCGAGCTCAAGCTTATGTCGAGCAAGAGAGCCAAGGCCAAGACCACC
AAGAAGAGGCCCCAGAGGGCTACGTCCAATGTCTTCGCCATGTTTGACCAGTCCCAGATCCAGGAGTTTA
AGGAGGCCTTCAACATGATTGATCAGAACCGCGATGGCTTCATTGATAAGGAGGACCTGCACGACATGTT
GGCCTCTCTGGGGAAGAACCCCACAGACGAGTACCTGGAGGGCATGATGAACGAGGCGCCAGGGCCCATC
AACTTCACCATGTTCCTCACAATGTTTGGGGAGAAGCTGAACGGCACAGACCCCGAGGATGTGATCCGCA
ATGCCTTTGCCTGCTTTGATGAGGAGGCCTCAGGCTTCATCCACGAGGACCACCTGAGGGAGCTGCTCAC
CACCATGGGCGACCGATTCACGGATGAGGAGGTGGACGAGATGTACCGCGAGGCACCCATTGATAAGAAG
GGCAACTTCAACTACGTGGAGTTCACTCGCATCCTCAAACACGGCGCCAAGGACAAGGACGACCTGGATC
CACCGGTCGCCACCATGAACACCCCGGGAATTAACCTGATCAAGGAGGACATGCGCGTGAAGGTGCACAT
GGAGGGCAACGTGAACGGCCACGCCTTCGTGATCGAGGGCGAGGGCAAGGGCAAGCCCTACGAGGGCACC
CAGACCGCCAACCTGACCGTGAAGGAGGGCGCCCCCCTGCCCTTCAGCTACGACATCCTGACCACCGCCG
TGCACTACGGCAACCGGGTGTTCACCAAGTACCCCGAGGACATCCCCGACTACTTCAAGCAGAGCTTCCC
CGAGGGCTACAGCTGGGAGCGCACCATGACCTTCGAGGACAAGGGCATCTGCACCATCCGCAGCGACATC
AGCCTGGAGGGCGACTGCTTCTTCCAGAACGTGCGCTTCAAGGGCACCAACTTCCCCCCCAACGGCCCCG
TGATGCAGAAGAAGACCCTGAAGTGGGAGCCCAGCACCGAGAAGCTGCACGTGCGCGACGGCCTGCTGGT
GGGCAACATCAACATGGCCCTGCTGCTGGAGGGCGGCGGCCACTACCTGTGCGACTTCAAGACCACCTAC
AAGGCCAAGAAGGTGGTGCAGCTGCCCGACGCCCACTTCGTGGACCACCGCATCGAGATCCTGGGCAACG
ACAGCGACTACAACAAGGTGAAGCTGTACGAGCACGCCGTGGCCCGCTACAGCCCCCTGCCCAGCCAGGT
GTGGTAAGCGGCCGCGACTCTAGATCATAATCAGCCATACCAC
